>Addgene plasmid #71665 | pME-eSIBR | depositor full sequence | sequence record 129524 | pME-eSIBR sequence 4051 bps
CTTTCCTGCGTTATCCCCTGATTCTGTGGATAACCGTATTACCGCCTTTGAGTGAGCTGATACCGCTCGC
CGCAGCCGAACGACCGAGCGCAGCGAGTCAGTGAGCGAGGAAGCGGAAGAGCGCCCAATACGCAAACCGC
CTCTCCCCGCGCGTTGGCCGATTCATTAATGCAGCTGGCACGACAGGTTTCCCGACTGGAAAGCGGGCAG
TGAGCGCAACGCAATTAATACGCGTACCGCTAGCCAGGAAGAGTTTGTAGAAACGCAAAAAGGCCATCCG
TCAGGATGGCCTTCTGCTTAGTTTGATGCCTGGCAGTTTATGGCGGGCGTCCTGCCCGCCACCCTCCGGG
CCGTTGCTTCACAACGTTCAAATCCGCTCCCGGCGGATTTGTCCTACTCAGGAGAGCGTTCACCGACAAA
CAACAGATAAAACGAAAGGCCCAGTCTTCCGACTGAGCCTTTCGTTTTATTTGATGCCTGGCAGTTCCCT
ACTCTCGCGTTAACGCTAGCATGGATGTTTTCCCAGTCACGACGTTGTAAAACGACGGCCAGTCTTAAGC
TCGGGCCCCAAATAATGATTTTATTTTGACTGATAGTGACCTGTTCGTTGCAACAAATTGATGAGCAATG
CTTTTTTATAATGCCAACTTTGTACAAAAAAGCAGGCTGGATCGCTGTGATCGTCACTTGGTGAGTAGCG
GGCTGCTGGGCTGGCCGGGGCTTTCGTGGCCGCCGGGCCGCTCGGTGGGACGGAAGCGTGTGGAGAGACC
GCCAAGGGCTGTAGTCTGGGTCCGCGAGCAAGGTTGCCCTGAACTGGGGGTTGGGGGGAGCGCAGCAAAA
TGGCGGCTGTTCCCGAGTCTTGAATAGAACCTTCGCTAATGCGGGAAAGCTCTTATTCGGGTGAGATGGG
CTGGGGCACCATCTGGGGACCCTGACGTGAAGTTTGTCACTGACTGGAGAACTCGGTTTGTCGTCTGTTG
CGGGGGCGGCAGTTATGGCGGTGCCGTTGGGCAGTGCACCCGTACCTTTGGGAGCGCGCGCCCTCGTCGT
GTCGTGACGTCACCCGTTCTGTTGGCTTATAATGCAGGGTGGGGCCACCTGCCGGTAGGTGTGCGGTAGG
CTTTTCTCCGTCGCAGGACGCAGGGTTCGGGCCTAGGGTAGGCTCTCCTGAATCGACAGGCGCCGGACCT
CTGGTGAGGGGAGGGATAAGTGAGGCGTCAGTTTCTTTGGTCGGTTTTATGTACCTATCTTCTTAAGTAG
CTGAAGCTCCGGTTTTGAACTATGCGCTCGGGGTTGGCGAGTGTGTTTTGTGAAGTTTTTTAGGCACCTT
TTGAAATGTAATCATTTGGGTCAATATGTAATTTTCAGTGTTAGACTAGTAAATTGTCCGCTAAATTCTG
GCCGTTTTTGGCTTTTTTGTTAGACGAAGCTAAGGCGCGCCTGAGAACTTCAGGGTGAGTTTGGGGACCC
TTGATTGTTCTTTCTTTTTCGCTATTGTAAAATTCATGTTATATGGAGGGGGCAAAGTTTTCAGGGTGTT
GTTTAGAATGGGAAGATGTCCCTTGTATCACCATGCATGGACCCTCATGATAATTTTGTTTCTTTCACTT
TCTACTCTGTTGACAACCATTGTCTCCTCTTATTTTCTTTTCATTTTCTGTAACTTTTTCGTTAAACTTT
AGCTTGCATTTGTAACGAATTTTTAAATTCACTTTTGTTTATTTGTCAGATTGTAAGATCCCATCGATTC
GAATTCAAAGTCGACTGGAGGCTTGCTTTGGGCTGTATGCTGTTGTCTTCAAGATCTGGAAGACACAGGA
CACAAGGCCCTTTATCAGCACTCACATGGAACAAATGGCCACCGTGGGAGGATGACAACTCGAGCCTCTA
GACAATCAGGGTATATTATATTGTACTTCAGCACAGTTTTAGAGAACAATTGTTATAATTAAATGATAAG
GTAGAATATTTCTGCATATAAATTCTGGCTGGCGTGGAAATATTCTTATTGGTAGAAACAACTACATCCT
GGTCATCATCCTGCCTTTCTCTTTATGGTTACAATGATATACACTGTTTGAGATGAGGATAAAATACTCT
GAGTCCAAACCGGGCCCCTCTGCTAACCATGTTCATGCCTTCTTCTTTTTCCTACAGCTCCTGGGCAACG
TGCTGACCCAGCTTTCTTGTACAAAGTTGGCATTATAAGAAAGCATTGCTTATCAATTTGTTGCAACGAA
CAGGTCACTATCAGTCAAAATAAAATCATTATTTGCCATCCAGCTGATATCCCCTATAGTGAGTCGTATT
ACATGGTCATAGCTGTTTCCTGGCAGCTCTGGCCCGTGTCTCAAAATCTCTGATGTTACATTGCACAAGA
TAAAAATATATCATCATGAACAATAAAACTGTCTGCTTACATAAACAGTAATACAAGGGGTGTTATGAGC
CATATTCAACGGGAAACGTCGAGGCCGCGATTAAATTCCAACATGGATGCTGATTTATATGGGTATAAAT
GGGCTCGCGATAATGTCGGGCAATCAGGTGCGACAATCTATCGCTTGTATGGGAAGCCCGATGCGCCAGA
GTTGTTTCTGAAACATGGCAAAGGTAGCGTTGCCAATGATGTTACAGATGAGATGGTCAGACTAAACTGG
CTGACGGAATTTATGCCTCTTCCGACCATCAAGCATTTTATCCGTACTCCTGATGATGCATGGTTACTCA
CCACTGCGATCCCCGGAAAAACAGCATTCCAGGTATTAGAAGAATATCCTGATTCAGGTGAAAATATTGT
TGATGCGCTGGCAGTGTTCCTGCGCCGGTTGCATTCGATTCCTGTTTGTAATTGTCCTTTTAACAGCGAT
CGCGTATTTCGTCTCGCTCAGGCGCAATCACGAATGAATAACGGTTTGGTTGATGCGAGTGATTTTGATG
ACGAGCGTAATGGCTGGCCTGTTGAACAAGTCTGGAAAGAAATGCATAAACTTTTGCCATTCTCACCGGA
TTCAGTCGTCACTCATGGTGATTTCTCACTTGATAACCTTATTTTTGACGAGGGGAAATTAATAGGTTGT
ATTGATGTTGGACGAGTCGGAATCGCAGACCGATACCAGGATCTTGCCATCCTATGGAACTGCCTCGGTG
AGTTTTCTCCTTCATTACAGAAACGGCTTTTTCAAAAATATGGTATTGATAATCCTGATATGAATAAATT
GCAGTTTCATTTGATGCTCGATGAGTTTTTCTAATCAGAATTGGTTAATTGGTTGTAACACTGGCAGAGC
ATTACGCTGACTTGACGGGACGGCGCAAGCTCATGACCAAAATCCCTTAACGTGAGTTACGCGTCGTTCC
ACTGAGCGTCAGACCCCGTAGAAAAGATCAAAGGATCTTCTTGAGATCCTTTTTTTCTGCGCGTAATCTG
CTGCTTGCAAACAAAAAAACCACCGCTACCAGCGGTGGTTTGTTTGCCGGATCAAGAGCTACCAACTCTT
TTTCCGAAGGTAACTGGCTTCAGCAGAGCGCAGATACCAAATACTGTTCTTCTAGTGTAGCCGTAGTTAG
GCCACCACTTCAAGAACTCTGTAGCACCGCCTACATACCTCGCTCTGCTAATCCTGTTACCAGTGGCTGC
TGCCAGTGGCGATAAGTCGTGTCTTACCGGGTTGGACTCAAGACGATAGTTACCGGATAAGGCGCAGCGG
TCGGGCTGAACGGGGGGTTCGTGCACACAGCCCAGCTTGGAGCGAACGACCTACACCGAACTGAGATACC
TACAGCGTGAGCTATGAGAAAGCGCCACGCTTCCCGAAGGGAGAAAGGCGGACAGGTATCCGGTAAGCGG
CAGGGTCGGAACAGGAGAGCGCACGAGGGAGCTTCCAGGGGGAAACGCCTGGTATCTTTATAGTCCTGTC
GGGTTTCGCCACCTCTGACTTGAGCGTCGATTTTTGTGATGCTCGTCAGGGGGGCGGAGCCTATGGAAAA
ACGCCAGCAACGCGGCCTTTTTACGGTTCCTGGCCTTTTGCTGGCCTTTTGCTCACATGTT
Features (pLannotate 1.2.2; 13 found; start..end, strand, type, name):
    121..213     +  CDS            lacI (fragment): lac repressor; lacI; The lac repressor binds to the lac operator to inhibit transcription in E. coli. This inhibition can be relieved by adding lactose or isopropyl-β-D-thiogalactopyranoside (IPTG).
    268..295     -  terminator     rrnB T2 terminator: transcription terminator T2 from the E. coli rrnB gene
    427..470     +  terminator     rrnB T1 terminator: Escherichia coli rrnB; transcription terminator T1 from the E. coli rrnB gene
    517..553     -  CDS            lacZα (fragment): LacZα fragment of β-galactosidase; lacZ fragment
    569..668     +  protein_bind   attL1: mutant version of attL; recombination site for the Gateway® LR reaction LR Clonase™
    668..865     +  promoter       UbC promoter (fragment): human ubiquitin C promoter
    870..1425    +  promoter       UbC promoter (fragment): human ubiquitin C promoter
   1455..1737    +  intron         β-globin intron (fragment): intron from rabbit β-globin gene
   1893..2157    +  intron         β-globin intron (fragment): intron from rabbit β-globin gene
   2176..2275    -  protein_bind   attL2: mutant version of attL; recombination site for the Gateway® LR reaction LR Clonase™
   2293..2311    -  promoter       T7 promoter: promoter for bacteriophage T7 RNA polymerase
   2445..3254    +  CDS            KanR: aminoglycoside phosphotransferase; aph(3')-Ia; confers resistance to kanamycin in bacteria or G418 (Geneticin®) in eukaryotes
   3401..3989    +  rep_origin     ori: high-copy-number ColE1/pMB1/pBR322/pUC origin of replication
