[The description below was written by a language model from this plasmid's Addgene catalogue record and pLannotate feature annotations shown in this document.]
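Description:
pME-eSIBR is a Gateway middle entry clone built by recombination into the pDONR221 backbone, intended as a modular RNAi component for multi-site Gateway assembly rather than as a stand-alone expression plasmid. The roughly 4.05 kb plasmid is propagated in E. coli from a high-copy ColE1/pUC-type origin and selected with kanamycin through an aph(3')-Ia resistance gene. Backbone remnants typical of the pDONR series are also annotated, including the rrnB T1 and T2 terminators upstream of the cassette, which insulate it from read-through transcription, and a T7 promoter beyond the attL2 site.

The approximately 1.5 kb insert lies between attL1 and attL2, so an LR reaction can move it into a destination vector together with 5' and 3' entry elements. It carries the eSIBR cassette, an enhanced version of the SIBR (synthetic inhibitory BIC/miR-155 RNA) backbone for artificial microRNAs, embedded in an intron so that the amiRNA hairpins are processed from a spliced RNA polymerase II transcript. The catalogue lists no promoter for the insert. However, automated annotation finds two fragments matching the human ubiquitin C promoter region just after attL1, followed by two rabbit β-globin intron fragments separated by an unannotated gap of about 150 bp, which is plausibly where the miR-155-derived backbone sits. The UbC matches may reflect intronic or non-coding UbC sequence carried over from the original SIBR vector rather than a functional promoter, but the record does not settle this. In use, designed amiRNA sequences are cloned into the backbone, optionally chained for multi-target knockdown, and a promoter is supplied by a 5' entry clone.
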