Addgene plasmid #71665: pME-eSIBR
Purpose: intronically embedded eSIBR backbone in gateway middle entry vector (pDONR221)
Depositing lab: Philip Washbourne. Depositing organization: University of Oregon. Publication: Improved knockdown from artificial microRNAs in an enhanced miR-155 backbone: a designer's guide to potent multi-target RNAi. Fowler DK, Williams C, Gerritsen AT, Washbourne P. Nucleic Acids Res. 2015 Nov 17. pii: gkv1246. 10.1093/nar/gkv1246 PubMed 26582923.
Backbone
  Vector backbone: pDONR221
  Backbone manufacturer: Invitrogen
  Backbone size w/o insert (bp): 2544
  Total vector size (bp): 4051
  Vector type: RNAi ; Multi-site Gateway
Growth in bacteria
  Bacterial resistance: Kanamycin, 50 μg/mL
  Growth temperature: 37°C
  Growth strain: NEB Stable
  Copy number: High Copy
Gene/Insert
  Gene/Insert name: intronic eSIBR cassette
  Insert size (bp): 1507
  Promoter: None
  Cloning method: Gateway Cloning
  Sequencing primers: 5′ none; 3′ none
Resource information
  A portion of this plasmid was derived from a plasmid made by: David Turner, University of Michigan
Terms and licenses: Academic/Nonprofit Terms; Industry Terms: Not Available to Industry
Depositor comments: The original SIBR cassette and instructions for cloning into and chaining SIBR amiRNAs are described in: Chung, Kwan-Ho, et al. "Polycistronic RNA polymerase II expression vectors for RNA interference based on BIC/miR-155." Nucleic Acids Research 34.7 (2006): e53-e53.
How to cite: pME-eSIBR was a gift from Philip Washbourne (Addgene plasmid # 71665 ; http://n2t.net/addgene:71665 ; RRID:Addgene_71665)
