>Addgene plasmid #71665 | pME-eSIBR | addgene partial sequence | sequence record 136762 | T7 5'-TAATACGACTCACTATAGGG-3'
ATGATTTTATTTTGACTGATAGTGACCTGTTCGTTGCAACAAATTGATAAGCAATGCTTTCTTATAATGC
CAACTTTGTACAAGAAAGCTGGGTCAGCACGTTGCCCAGGAGCTGTAGGAAAAAGAAGAAGGCATGAACA
TGGTTAGCAGAGGGGCCCGGTTTGGACTCAGAGTATTTTATCCTCATCTCAAACAGTGTATATCATTGTA
ACCATAAAGAGAAAGGCAGGATGATGACCAGGATGTAGTTGTTTCTACCAATAAGAATATTTCCACGCCA
GCCAGAATTTATATGCAGAAATATTCTACCTTATCATTTAATTATAACAATTGTTCTCTAAAACTGTGCT
GAAGTACAATATAATATACCCTGATTGTCTAGAGGCTCGAGTTGTCATCCTCCCACGGTGGCCATTTGTT
CCATGTGAGTGCTGATAAAGGGCCTTGTGTCCTGTGTCTTCCAGATCTTGAAGACAACAGCATACAGCCC
AAAGCAAGCCTCCAGTCGACTTTGAATTCGAATCGATGGGATCTTACAATCTGACAAATAAACAAAAGTG
AATTTAAAAATTCGTTACAAATGCAAGCTAAAGTTTAACGAAAAAGTTACAGAAAATGAAAAGAAAATAA
GAGGAGACAATGGTTGTCAACAGAGTAGAAAGTGAAAGAAACAAAATTATCATGAGGGTCCATGCATGGT
GATACAAGGGACATCTTCCCATTCTAAACAACACCCTGAAAACTTTGCCCCCTCCATATAACATGAATTT
TACAATAGCGAAAAAGAAAGAACAATCAAGGGTCCCC
