>Addgene plasmid #71665 | pME-eSIBR | addgene partial sequence | sequence record 136763 | hUBCpro-F 5'-TGAAGCTCCGGTTTTGAACT-3'
AGTTTTTTAGGCACCTTTTGAAATGTAATCATTTGGGTCAATATGTAATTTTCAGTGTTAGACTAGTAAA
TTGTCCGCTAAATTCTGGCCGTTTTTGGCTTTTTTGTTAGACGAAGCTAAGGCGCGCCTGAGAACTTCAG
GGTGAGTTTGGGGACCCTTGATTGTTCTTTCTTTTTCGCTATTGTAAAATTCATGTTATATGGAGGGGGC
AAAGTTTTCAGGGTGTTGTTTAGAATGGGAAGATGTCCCTTGTATCACCATGCATGGACCCTCATGATAA
TTTTGTTTCTTTCACTTTCTACTCTGTTGACAACCATTGTCTCCTCTTATTTTCTTTTCATTTTCTGTAA
CTTTTTCGTTAAACTTTAGCTTGCATTTGTAACGAATTTTTAAATTCACTTTTGTTTATTTGTCAGATTG
TAAGATCCCATCGATTCGAATTCAAAGTCGACTGGAGGCTTGCTTTGGGCTGTATGCTGTTGTCTTCAAG
ATCTGGAAGACACAGGACACAAGGCCCTTTATCAGCACTCACATGGAACAAATGGCCACCGTGGGAGGAT
GACAACTCGAGCCTCTAGACAATCAGGGTATATTATATTGTACTTCAGCACAGTTTTAGAGAACAATTGT
TATAATTAAATGATAAGGTAGAATATTTCTGCATATAAATTCTGGCTGGCGTGGAAATATTCTTATTGGT
AGAAACAACTACATCCTGGTCATCATCCTGCCTTTCTCTTTATGGTTACAATGATATACACTGTTTGAGA
TGAGGATAAAATACTCTGAGTCCAAACCGGGCCCCTCTGCTAACCATGTTCATGCCTTCTTCTTTTTCCT
ACAGCTCCTGGGCAACGTGCTGACCCAGCTTTCTTG
