>Addgene plasmid #71665 | pME-eSIBR | addgene partial sequence | sequence record 158662 | T7 5'-TAATACGACTCACTATAGGG-3'
ATGATTTTATTTTGACTGATAGTGACCTGTTCGTTGCAACAAATTGATAAGCAATGCTTTCTTATAATGC
CAACTTTGTACAAGAAAGCTGGGTCAGCACGTTGCCCAGGAGCTGTAGGAAAAAGAAGAAGGCATGAACA
TGGTTAGCAGAGGGGCCCGGTTTGGACTCAGAGTATTTTATCCTCATCTCAAACAGTGTATATCATTGTA
ACCATAAAGAGAAAGGCAGGATGATGACCAGGATGTAGTTGTTTCTACCAATAAGAATATTTCCACGCCA
GCCAGAATTTATATGCAGAAATATTCTACCTTATCATTTAATTATAACAATTGTTCTCTAAAACTGTGCT
GAAGTACAATATAATATACCCTGATTGTCTAGAGGCTCGAGTTGTCATCCTCCCACGGTGGCCATTTGTT
CCATGTGAGTGCTGATAAAGGGCCTTGTGTCCTGTGTCTTCCAGATCTTGAAGACAACAGCATACAGCCC
AAAGCAAGCCTCCAGTCGACTTTGAATTCGAATCGATGGGATCTTACAATCTGACAAATAAACAAAAGTG
AATTTAAAAATTCGTTACAAATGCAAGCTAAAGTTTAACGAAAAAGTTACAGAAAATGAAAAGAAAATAA
GAGGAGACAATGGTTGTCAACAGAGTAGAAAGTGAAAGAAACAAAATTATCATGAGGGTCCATGCATGGT
GATACAAGGGACATCTTCCCATTCTAAACAACACCCTGAAAACTTTGCCCCCTCCATATAACATGAATTT
TACAATAGCGAAAAAGAAAGAACAATCAAGGGTCCCCAAACTCACCCTGAAGTTCTCAGGCGCGCCTTAG
CTTCGTCTAACAAAAAAGCCAAAAACGGCCAGAATTTAGCGGACAATTTACTAGTCTAACACTGAAAATT
ACATATTGACCCAAATGATTACATTTCAAAAGGTGC
