>Addgene plasmid #71665 | pME-eSIBR | addgene partial sequence | sequence record 158663 | pCR8_F1 5'-ttgatgcctggcagttccct-3'
CCAGTCACGACGTTGTAAAACGACGGCCAGTCTTAAGCTCGGGCCCCAAATAATGATTTTATTTTGACTG
ATAGTGACCTGTTCGTTGCAACAAATTGATGAGCAATGCTTTTTTATAATGCCAACTTTGTACAAAAAAG
CAGGCTGGATCGCTGTGATCGTCACTTGGTGAGTAGCGGGCTGCTGGGCTGGCCGGGGCTTTCGTGGCCG
CCGGGCCGCTCGGTGGGACGGAAGCGTGTGGAGAGACCGCCAAGGGCTGTAGTCTGGGTCCGCGAGCAAG
GTTGCCCTGAACTGGGGGTTGGGGGGAGCGCAGCAAAATGGCGGCTGTTCCCGAGTCTTGAATAGAACCT
TCGCTAATGCGGGAAAGCTCTTATTCGGGTGAGATGGGCTGGGGCACCATCTGGGGACCCTGACGTGAAG
TTTGTCACTGACTGGAGAACTCGGTTTGTCGTCTGTTGCGGGGGCGGCAGTTATGGCGGTGCCGTTGGGC
AGTGCACCCGTACCTTTGGGAGCGCGCGCCCTCGTCGTGTCGTGACGTCACCCGTTCTGTTGGCTTATAA
TGCAGGGTGGGGCCACCTGCCGGTAGGTGTGCGGTAGGCTTTTCTCCGTCGCAGGACGCAGGGTTCGGGC
CTAGGGTAGGCTCTCCTGAATCGACAGGCGCCGGACCTCTGGTGAGGGGAGGGATAAGTGAGGCGTCAGT
TTCTTTGGTCGGTTTTATGTACCTATCTTCTTAAGTAGCTGAAGCTCCGGTTTTGAACTATGCGCTCGGG
GTTGGCGAGTGTGTTTTGTGAAGTTTTTTAGGCACCTTTTGAAATGTAATCATTTGGGTCAATATGTAAT
TTTCAGTGTTAGACTAGTAAATTGTCCGCTAAATTCTGGCCGTTTTTGGCTTTTTTGTTAGACGAA
